>Addgene plasmid #69533 | CFP-GIV-CT FA | addgene full sequence | sequence record 134376 | Addgene assembled full plasmid sequence
GACGGATCGGGAGATCTCCCGATCCCCTATGGTGCACTCTCAGTACAATCTGCTCTGATGCCGCATAGTT
AAGCCAGTATCTGCTCCCTGCTTGTGTGTTGGAGGTCGCTGAGTAGTGCGCGAGCAAAATTTAAGCTACA
ACAAGGCAAGGCTTGACCGACAATTGCATGAAGAATCTGCTTAGGGTTAGGCGTTTTGCGCTGCTTCGCG
ATGTACGGGCCAGATATACGCGTTGACATTGATTATTGACTAGTTATTAATAGTAATCAATTACGGGGTC
ATTAGTTCATAGCCCATATATGGAGTTCCGCGTTACATAACTTACGGTAAATGGCCCGCCTGGCTGACCG
CCCAACGACCCCCGCCCATTGACGTCAATAATGACGTATGTTCCCATAGTAACGCCAATAGGGACTTTCC
ATTGACGTCAATGGGTGGAGTATTTACGGTAAACTGCCCACTTGGCAGTACATCAAGTGTATCATATGCC
AAGTACGCCCCCTATTGACGTCAATGACGGTAAATGGCCCGCCTGGCATTATGCCCAGTACATGACCTTA
TGGGACTTTCCTACTTGGCAGTACATCTACGTATTAGTCATCGCTATTACCATGGTGATGCGGTTTTGGC
AGTACATCAATGGGCGTGGATAGCGGTTTGACTCACGGGGATTTCCAAGTCTCCACCCCATTGACGTCAA
TGGGAGTTTGTTTTGGCACCAAAATCAACGGGACTTTCCAAAATGTCGTAACAACTCCGCCCCATTGACG
CAAATGGGCGGTAGGCGTGTACGGTGGGAGGTCTATATAAGCAGAGCTCTCTGGCTAACTAGAGAACCCA
CTGCTTACTGGCTTATCGAAATTAATACGACTCACTATAGGGAGACCCAAGCTGGCTAGCGTTTAAACTT
AAGCTTGGTACCATGGTGAGCAAGGGCGAGGAGCTGTTCACCGGGGTGGTGCCCATCCTGGTCGAGCTGG
ACGGCGACGTAAACGGCCACAGGTTCAGCGTGTCCGGCGAGGGCGAGGGCGATGCCACCTACGGCAAGCT
GACCCTGAAGTTCATCTGCACCACCGGCAAGCTGCCCGTGCCCTGGCCCACCCTCGTGACCACCCTGACC
TGGGGCGTGCAGTGCTTCAGCCGCTACCCCGACCACATGAAGCAGCACGACTTCTTCAAGTCCGCCATGC
CCGAAGGCTACGTCCAGGAGCGTACCATCTTCTTCAAGGACGACGGCAACTACAAGACCCGCGCCGAGGT
GAAGTTCGAGGGCGACACCCTGGTGAACCGCATCGAGCTGAAGGGCATCGACTTCAAGGAGGACGGCAAC
ATCCTGGGGCACAAGCTGGAGTACAACTACATCAGCCACAACGTCTATATCACCGCCGACAAGCAGAAGA
ACGGCATCAAGGCCCACTTCAAGATCCGCCACAACATCGAGGACGGCAGCGTGCAGCTCGCCGACCACTA
CCAGCAGAACACCCCCATCGGCGACGGCCCCGTGCTGCTGCCCGACAACCACTACCTGAGCACCCAGTCC
GCCCTGAGCAAAGACCCCAACGAGAAGCGCGATCACATGGTCCTGCTGGAGTTCGTGACCGCCGCCGGGA
TCACTCTCGGCATGGACGAGCTGTACAAGGGAGGCTCAGGGATCCATGGCTCTGAAACACTGGAGAGTCG
ACATCACAAGATCAAAACTGGTTCCCCTGGAAGTGAAGTTGTTACTCTACAACAGGCTTTGGAAGAAAGC
AATAAGCTTACCTCAGTACAGATAAAGTCCTCAAGTCAAGAGAATCTTTTAGATGAAGTAATGAAAAGTT
TGTCTGTCTCTTCTGACTTTTTGGGAAAAGACAAACCAGTTAGCTGTGGTCTGGCCAGGTCAGTAAGTGG
AAAAACCCCAGGGGACTTCTATGATAGACGGACAACTAAGCCTGAGTTTTTGAGACCTGGTCCTCGAAAA
ACTGAAGATACCTACTTCATTAGTTCTGCGGGAAAACCTACACCAGGCACTCAAGGAAAAATAAAATTAG
TAAAAGAATCTTCTCTGTCACGACAATCAAAAGATAGTAACCCTTATGCAACTTTACCTCGTGCAAGCAG
CGTGATCTCAACTGCCGAAGGAACTACACGAAGGACAAGCATCCATGATTTTTTGACCAAGGACAGTAGA
CTGCCTATATCAGTTGATTCACCACCAGCTGCTGCTGACAGCAACACCACTGCAGCATCTAATGTGGACA
AAGTACAAGAAAGCAGAAATTCAAAAAGCAGGTCTAGGGAGCAACAAAGCTCCTAAGCGGCCGCTCGAGT
CTAGAGGGCCCGTTTAAACCCGCTGATCAGCCTCGACTGTGCCTTCTAGTTGCCAGCCATCTGTTGTTTG
CCCCTCCCCCGTGCCTTCCTTGACCCTGGAAGGTGCCACTCCCACTGTCCTTTCCTAATAAAATGAGGAA
ATTGCATCGCATTGTCTGAGTAGGTGTCATTCTATTCTGGGGGGTGGGGTGGGGCAGGACAGCAAGGGGG
AGGATTGGGAAGACAATAGCAGGCATGCTGGGGATGCGGTGGGCTCTATGGCTTCTGAGGCGGAAAGAAC
CAGCTGGGGCTCTAGGGGGTATCCCC
[124 nt withheld, positions 2617-2740]
C
[91 nt withheld, positions 2742-2832]
A
[49 nt withheld, positions 2834-2882]
CCTTTGACGTTGGAGTCCACGTTCTTT
[37 nt withheld, positions 2910-2946]
ACCCTATCTCGGTCTATTCTTTTGATTTATAAGGGATTTTGCCGATTTCGGCCTATTGGTTAAAAAATGA
GCTGATTTAACAAAAATTTAACGCGAATTAATTCTGTGGAATGTGTGTCAGTTAGGGTGTGGAAAGTCCC
CAGGCTCCCCAGCAGGCAGAAGTATGCAAAGCATGCATCTCAATTAGTCAGCAACCAGGTGTGGAAAGTC
CCCAGGCTCCCCAGCAGGCAGAAGTATGCAAAGCATGCATCTCAATTAGTCAGCAACCATAGTCCCGCCC
CTAACTCCGCCCATCCCGCCCCTAACTCCGCCCAGTTCCGCCCATTCTCCGCCCCATGGCTGACTAATTT
TTTTTATTTATGCAGAGGCCGAGGCCGCCTCTGCCTCTGAGCTATTCCAGAAGTAGTGAGGAGGCTTTTT
TGGAGGCCTAGGCTTTTGCAAAAAGCTCCCGGGAGCTTGTATATCCATTTTCGGATCTGATCAAGAGACA
GGATGAGGATCGTTTCGCATGATTGAACAAGATGGATTGCACGCAGGTTCTCCGGCCGCTTGGGTGGAGA
GGCTATTCGGCTATGACTGGGCACAACAGACAATCGGCTGCTCTGATGCCGCCGTGTTCCGGCTGTCAGC
GCAGGGGCGCCCGGTTCTTTTTGTCAAGACCGACCTGTCCGGTGCCCTGAATGAACTGCAGGACGAGGCA
GCGCGGCTATCGTGGCTGGCCACGACGGGCGTTCCTTGCGCAGCTGTGCTCGACGTTGTCACTGAAGCGG
GAAGGGACTGGCTGCTATTGGGCGAAGTGCCGGGGCAGGATCTCCTGTCATCTCACCTTGCTCCTGCCGA
GAAAGTATCCATCATGGCTGATGCAATGCGGCGGCTGCATACGCTTGATCCGGCTACCTGCCCATTCGAC
CACCAAGCGAAACATCGCATCGAGCGAGCACGTACTCGGATGGAAGCCGGTCTTGTCGATCAGGATGATC
TGGACGAAGAGCATCAGGGGCTCGCGCCAGCCGAACTGTTCGCCAGGCTCAAGGCGCGCATGCCCGACGG
CGAGGATCTCGTCGTGACCCATGGCGATGCCTGCTTGCCGAATATCATGGTGGAAAATGGCCGCTTTTCT
GGATTCATCGACTGTGGCCGGCTGGGTGTGGCGGACCGCTATCAGGACATAGCGTTGGCTACCCGTGATA
TTGCTGAAGAGCTTGGCGGCGAATGGGCTGACCGCTTCCTCGTGCTTTACGGTATCGCCGCTCCCGATTC
GCAGCGCATCGCCTTCTATCGCCTTCTTGACGAGTTCTTCTGAGCGGGACTCTGGGGTTCGAAATGACCG
ACCAAGCGACGCCCAACCTGCCATCACGAGATTTCGATTCCACCGCCGCCTTCTATGAAAGGTTGGGCTT
CGGAATCGTTTTCCGGGACGCCGGCTGGATGATCCTCCAGCGCGGGGATCTCATGCTGGAGTTCTTCGCC
CACCCCAACTTGTTTATTGCAGCTTATAATGGTTACAAATAAAGCAATAGCATCACAAATTTCACAAATA
AAGCATTTTTTTCACTGCATTCTAGTTGTGGTTTGTCCAAACTCATCAATGTATCTTATCATGTCTGTAT
ACCGTCGACCTCTAGCTAGAGCTTGGCGTAATCATGGTCATAGCTGTTTCCTGTGTGAAATTGTTATCCG
CTCACAATTCCACACAACATACGAGCCGGAAGCATAAAGTGTAAAGCCTGGGGTGCCTAATGAGTGAGCT
AACTCACATTAATTGCGTTGCGCTCACTGCCCGCTTTCCAGTCGGGAAACCTGTCGTGCCAGCTGCATTA
ATGAATCGGCCAACGCGCGGGGAGAGGCGGTTTGCGTATTGGGCGCTCTTCCGCTTCCTCGCTCACTGAC
TCGCTGCGCTCGGTCGTTCGGCTGCGGCGAGCGGTATCAGCTCACTCAAAGGCGGTAATACGGTTATCCA
CAGAATCAGGGGATAACGCAGGAAAGAACATGTGAGCAAAAGGCCAGCAAAAGGCCAGGAACCGTAAAAA
GGCCGCGTTGCTGGCGTTTTTCCATAGGCTCCGCCCCCCTGACGAGCATCACAAAAATCGACGCTCAAGT
CAGAGGTGGCGAAACCCGACAGGACTATAAAGATACCAGGCGTTTCCCCCTGGAAGCTCCCTCGTGCGCT
CTCCTGTTCCGACCCTGCCGCTTACCGGATACCTGTCCGCCTTTCTCCCTTCGGGAAGCGTGGCGCTTTC
TCATAGCTCACGCTGTAGGTATCTCAGTTCGGTGTAGGTCGTTCGCTCCAAGCTGGGCTGTGTGCACGAA
CCCCCCGTTCAGCCCGACCGCTGCGCCTTATCCGGTAACTATCGTCTTGAGTCCAACCCGGTAAGACACG
ACTTATCGCCACTGGCAGCAGCCACTGGTAACAGGATTAGCAGAGCGAGGTATGTAGGCGGTGCTACAGA
GTTCTTGAAGTGGTGGCCTAACTACGGCTACACTAGAAGAACAGTATTTGGTATCTGCGCTCTGCTGAAG
CCAGTTACCTTCGGAAAAAGAGTTGGTAGCTCTTGATCCGGCAAACAAACCACCGCTGGTAGCGGTTTTT
TTGTTTGCAAGCAGCAGATTACGCGCAGAAAAAAAGGATCTCAAGAAGATCCTTTGATCTTTTCTACGGG
GTCTGACGCTCAGTGGAACGAAAACTCACGTTAAGGGATTTTGGTCATGAGATTATCAAAAAGGATCTTC
ACCTAGATCCTTTTAAATTAAAAATGAAGTTTTAAATCAATCTAAAGTATATATGAGTAAACTTGGTCTG
ACAGTTACCAATGCTTAATCAGTGAGGCACCTATCTCAGCGATCTGTCTATTTCGTTCATCCATAGTTGC
CTGACTCCCCGTCGTGTAGATAACTACGATACGGGAGGGCTTACCATCTGGCCCCAGTGCTGCAATGATA
CCGCGAGACCCACGCTCACCGGCTCCAGATTTATCAGCAATAAACCAGCCAGCCGGAAGGGCCGAGCGCA
GAAGTGGTCCTGCAACTTTATCCGCCTCCATCCAGTCTATTAATTGTTGCCGGGAAGCTAGAGTAAGTAG
TTCGCCAGTTAATAGTTTGCGCAACGTTGTTGCCATTGCTACAGGCATCGTGGTGTCACGCTCGTCGTTT
GGTATGGCTTCATTCAGCTCCGGTTCCCAACGATCAAGGCGAGTTACATGATCCCCCATGTTGTGCAAAA
AAGCGGTTAGCTCCTTCGGTCCTCCGATCGTTGTCAGAAGTAAGTTGGCCGCAGTGTTATCACTCATGGT
TATGGCAGCACTGCATAATTCTCTTACTGTCATGCCATCCGTAAGATGCTTTTCTGTGACTGGTGAGTAC
TCAACCAAGTCATTCTGAGAATAGTGTATGCGGCGACCGAGTTGCTCTTGCCCGGCGTCAATACGGGATA
ATACCGCGCCACATAGCAGAACTTTAAAAGTGCTCATCATTGGAAAACGTTCTTCGGGGCGAAAACTCTC
AAGGATCTTACCGCTGTTGAGATCCAGTTCGATGTAACCCACTCGTGCACCCAACTGATCTTCAGCATCT
TTTACTTTCACCAGCGTTTCTGGGTGAGCAAAAACAGGAAGGCAAAATGCCGCAAAAAAGGGAATAAGGG
CGACACGGAAATGTTGAATACTCATACTCTTCCTTTTTCAATATTATTGAAGCATTTATCAGGGTTATTG
TCTCATGAGCGGATACATATTTGAATGTATTTAGAAAAATAAACAAATAGGGGTTCCGCGCACATTTCCC
CGAAAAGTGCCACCTGACGTC
Features (pLannotate 1.2.2; 21 found; start..end, strand, type, name):
     28..80      -  misc_feature   bom (fragment): basis of mobility region from pBR322
    235..614     +  enhancer       CMV enhancer: human cytomegalovirus immediate early enhancer
    615..818     +  promoter       CMV promoter: human cytomegalovirus (CMV) immediate early promoter
    814..847     +  LTR            5' LTR (truncated) (fragment): truncated 5' long terminal repeat (LTR) from HIV-1
    863..881     +  promoter       T7 promoter: promoter for bacteriophage T7 RNA polymerase
    923..1639    +  CDS            CFP: cyan variant of GFP mammalian codon-optimized
   1661..2293    +  CDS            CCDC88A (fragment): GRDN_HUMAN - Also known as APE From Homo sapiens (Human).
   2347..2571    +  polyA_signal   bGH poly(A) signal: bovine growth hormone polyadenylation signal
   2575..2596    +  promoter       SV40 promoter (fragment): SV40 enhancer and early promoter
   2617..3045    +  rep_origin     f1 ori (sequence partly withheld): f1 bacteriophage origin of replication; arrow indicates direction of (+) strand synthesis
   3059..3388    +  promoter       SV40 promoter: SV40 enhancer and early promoter
   3455..4246    +  CDS            neo: KKA2_KLEPN - Also known as kan, nptII. Experimental evidence at protein level: Swiss-Prot protein existence level 1. Resistance to kanamycin, neomycin, paromomycin, ribostamycin, butirosin and gentamicin B. From Klebsiella pneumoniae.
   4270..4428    +  CDS            ble (fragment): BLE_KLEPN - Experimental evidence at protein level: Swiss-Prot protein existence level 1. Binding protein with a strong affinity to the bleomycin family of antibiotics. Binds to CL990; an antimitotic-antibiotic compound. From Klebsiella pneumoniae.
   4423..4544    +  polyA_signal   SV40 poly(A) signal: SV40 polyadenylation signal
   4617..4633    -  protein_bind   lac operator: The lac repressor binds to the lac operator to inhibit transcription in E. coli. This inhibition can be relieved by adding lactose or isopropyl-β-D-thiogalactopyranoside (IPTG). lac repressor encoded by lacI
   4641..4671    -  promoter       lac promoter: promoter for the E. coli lac operon
   4686..4707    -  protein_bind   CAP binding site: CAP binding activates transcription in the presence of cAMP. E. coli catabolite activator protein
   4720..4812    -  CDS            lacI (fragment): lac repressor; lacI; The lac repressor binds to the lac operator to inhibit transcription in E. coli. This inhibition can be relieved by adding lactose or isopropyl-β-D-thiogalactopyranoside (IPTG).
   4995..5580    -  rep_origin     ori: high-copy-number ColE1/pMB1/pBR322/pUC origin of replication
   5751..6611    -  CDS            AmpR: β-lactamase; bla; confers resistance to ampicillin, carbenicillin, and related antibiotics
   6612..6716    -  promoter       AmpR promoter: bla
