[The description below was written by a language model from this plasmid's Addgene catalogue record and pLannotate feature annotations shown in this document.]
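Description:
CFP-GIV-CT FA is a mammalian expression plasmid built on the pcDNA3.1 backbone that encodes a cyan fluorescent protein fused to the N terminus of a C-terminal fragment of human GIV (Girdin, gene CCDC88A). The insert corresponds to residues S1660–S1870 and carries the F1685A substitution. Transcription is driven by the human cytomegalovirus immediate-early enhancer and promoter and terminated by the bovine growth hormone polyadenylation signal. A T7 promoter sits just upstream of the CFP coding sequence and can serve as a sequencing primer site or for in vitro transcription. The GIV fragment was cloned between KpnI and NotI sites, both of which are retained.

In bacteria, the plasmid is maintained at high copy through a ColE1/pUC-type origin and selected with ampicillin via the β-lactamase gene. An f1 origin is also present. For stable selection in mammalian cells, an SV40 early promoter drives the neomycin phosphotransferase gene, followed by an SV40 polyadenylation signal, conferring G418 resistance. The small annotated pieces of an HIV-1 LTR, ble, lacI and the lac promoter region appear to be backbone remnants or short sequence matches, not functional payload.

The record describes the construct as one of a set of CFP-tagged GIV-CT biosensors from a study of G protein activation by growth factor receptors. The role of the F1685A variant within that set is not stated. The sizes do not agree: the catalogue lists a 420 bp insert and a 5,848 bp total, whereas the assembled sequence is 6,747 nt, with a GIV segment of about 630 bp, consistent with the stated residue range.
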