Addgene plasmid #69533: CFP-GIV-CT FA
Purpose: Mammalian expression of The CFP-tagged GIV-CT-FA biosensors
Depositing lab: Pradipta Ghosh. Depositing organization: University of California, San Diego (UCSD). Publication: Multimodular biosensors reveal a novel platform for activation of G proteins by growth factor receptors. Midde KK, Aznar N, Laederich MB, Ma GS, Kunkel MT, Newton AC, Ghosh P. Proc Natl Acad Sci U S A. 2015 Mar 3;112(9):E937-46. doi: 10.1073/pnas.1420140112. Epub 2015 Feb 17. PubMed 25713130.
Backbone
  Vector backbone: pcDNA3.1
  Backbone size w/o insert (bp): 5428
  Total vector size (bp): 5848
  Vector type: Mammalian Expression
  Selectable markers: Neomycin (select with G418)
Growth in bacteria
  Bacterial resistance: Ampicillin, 100 μg/mL
  Growth temperature: 37°C
  Growth strain: DH5alpha
  Copy number: High Copy
Gene/Insert
  Gene/Insert name: GIV (alt name: GIV-CT-F1685A)
  Species: H. sapiens (human)
  Insert size (bp): 420
  Mutation: C terminal amino acids S1660-S1870 of human GIV with F1685A mutation.
  GenBank ID: BAE44387.1 AB201172.1
  Entrez Gene: CCDC88A (a.k.a. APE, GIRDIN, GIV, GRDN, HkRP1, KIAA1212, PEHO, PEHOL)
  Promoter: CMV
  Tag / fusion protein: CFP (N terminal on insert)
  Cloning method: Restriction Enzyme; 5′ cloning site Kpn1 (not destroyed); 3′ cloning site Not1 (not destroyed)
  Sequencing primers: 5′ T7
Terms and licenses: Academic/Nonprofit Terms; Industry Terms: Not Available to Industry
How to cite: CFP-GIV-CT FA was a gift from Pradipta Ghosh (Addgene plasmid # 69533 ; http://n2t.net/addgene:69533 ; RRID:Addgene_69533)
