>Addgene plasmid #69533 | CFP-GIV-CT FA | addgene partial sequence | sequence record 134372 | CMV-F 5'-CGCAAATGGGCGGTAGGCGTG-3'
CTATATAAGCAGAGCTCTCTGGCTAACTAGAGAACCCACTGCTTACTGGCTTATCGAAATTAATACGACT
CACTATAGGGAGACCCAAGCTGGCTAGCGTTTAAACTTAAGCTTGGTACCATGGTGAGCAAGGGCGAGGA
GCTGTTCACCGGGGTGGTGCCCATCCTGGTCGAGCTGGACGGCGACGTAAACGGCCACAGGTTCAGCGTG
TCCGGCGAGGGCGAGGGCGATGCCACCTACGGCAAGCTGACCCTGAAGTTCATCTGCACCACCGGCAAGC
TGCCCGTGCCCTGGCCCACCCTCGTGACCACCCTGACCTGGGGCGTGCAGTGCTTCAGCCGCTACCCCGA
CCACATGAAGCAGCACGACTTCTTCAAGTCCGCCATGCCCGAAGGCTACGTCCAGGAGCGTACCATCTTC
TTCAAGGACGACGGCAACTACAAGACCCGCGCCGAGGTGAAGTTCGAGGGCGACACCCTGGTGAACCGCA
TCGAGCTGAAGGGCATCGACTTCAAGGAGGACGGCAACATCCTGGGGCACAAGCTGGAGTACAACTACAT
CAGCCACAACGTCTATATCACCGCCGACAAGCAGAAGAACGGCATCAAGGCCCACTTCAAGATCCGCCAC
AACATCGAGGACGGCAGCGTGCAGCTCGCCGACCACTACCAGCAGAACACCCCCATCGGCGACGGCCCCG
TGCTGCTGCCCGACAACCACTACCTGAGCACCCAGTCCGCCCTGAGCAAAGACCCCAACGAGAAGCGCGA
TCACATGGTCCTGCTGGAGTTCGTGACCGCCGCCGGGATCACTCTCGGCATGGACGAGCTGTACAAGGGA
GGCTCAGGGATCCATGGCTCTGAAACACTGGAGAGTCGACATCACAAGATCAAAACTGGTTCCCCTGGAA
GTGAAGTTGTTACTCTACAACAGGCTTTGGAAGAAAGCAATAAGCTTACCTCAGTACAGATAAAGTCCTC
AAGTCAAGAGAATCTTTTAGATGAAGTAATGAAAAGTTTGTCTGTCTCTTCTGACTTTTTGGGAAAAGAC
AAACCAGTTAGCTGTGGTCTGGCCAGGTCAGTAAGTGGAAAAACCCCAGGGGACTTCTATGATAGACGGA
CAACTAAGCCTGAGTTTTT
