>Addgene plasmid #69533 | CFP-GIV-CT FA | addgene partial sequence | sequence record 134375 | BGH-rev 5'-TAGAAGGCACAGTCGAGG-3'
GTTTAAACGGGCCCTCTAGACTCGAGCGGCCGCTTAGGAGCTTTGTTGCTCCCTAGACCTGCTTTTTGAA
TTTCTGCTTTCTTGTACTTTGTCCACATTAGATGCTGCAGTGGTGTTGCTGTCAGCAGCAGCTGGTGGTG
AATCAACTGATATAGGCAGTCTACTGTCCTTGGTCAAAAAATCATGGATGCTTGTCCTTCGTGTAGTTCC
TTCGGCAGTTGAGATCACGCTGCTTGCACGAGGTAAAGTTGCATAAGGGTTACTATCTTTTGATTGTCGT
GACAGAGAAGATTCTTTTACTAATTTTATTTTTCCTTGAGTGCCTGGTGTAGGTTTTCCCGCAGAACTAA
TGAAGTAGGTATCTTCAGTTTTTCGAGGACCAGGTCTCAAAAACTCAGGCTTAGTTGTCCGTCTATCATA
GAAGTCCCCTGGGGTTTTTCCACTTACTGACCTGGCCAGACCACAGCTAACTGGTTTGTCTTTTCCCAAA
AAGTCAGAAGAGACAGACAAACTTTTCATTACTTCATCTAAAAGATTCTCTTGACTTGAGGACTTTATCT
GTACTGAGGTAAGCTTATTGCTTTCTTCCAAAGCCTGTTGTAGAGTAACAACTTCACTTCCAGGGGAACC
AGTTTTGATCTTGTGATGTCGACTCTCCAGTGTTTCAGAGCCATGGATCCCTGAGCCTCCCTTGTACAGC
TCGTCCATGCCGAGAGTGATCCCGGCGGCGGTCACGAACTCCAGCAGGACCATGTGATCGCGCTTCTCGT
TGGGGTCTTTGCTCAGGGCGGACTGGGTGCTCAGGTAGTGGTTGTCGGGCAGCAGCACGGGGCCGTCGCC
GATGGGGGTGTTCTGCTGGTAGTGGTCGGCGAGCTGCACGCTGCCGTCCTCGATGTTGTGGCGGATCTTG
AAGTGGGCCTTGATGCCGTTCTTCTGCTTGTCGGCGGTGATATAGACGTTGTGGCTGATGTAGTTGTACT
CCAGCTTGTGCCCCAGGATGTTGCCGTCCTCCTTGAAGTCGATGCCCTTCAGCTCGATGCGGTTCACCAG
GGTGTCGCCCTCGAACTTCACCTCGGCGCGGGTCTTGTAGTTGCCGTC
